Addgene plasmid #66929: pcDNA3 Flag-humanTRAF6 (1093)
Purpose: Mammalian Expression of TRAF6
Depositing lab: Michael Karin. Depositing organization: University of California, San Diego (UCSD).
Backbone
  Vector backbone: pcDNA3
  Vector type: Mammalian Expression
  Selectable markers: Neomycin (select with G418)
Growth in bacteria
  Bacterial resistance: Ampicillin, 100 μg/mL
  Growth temperature: 37°C
  Growth strain: DH5alpha
  Copy number: High Copy
Gene/Insert
  Gene/Insert name: TRAF6
  Species: H. sapiens (human)
  Entrez Gene: TRAF6 (a.k.a. MGC:3310, RNF85)
  Promoter: CMV
  Tag / fusion protein: Flag (N terminal on insert)
  Cloning method: Unknown
  Sequencing primers: 5′ CMV-F; 3′ BGH-rev
Terms and licenses: Academic/Nonprofit Terms; Industry Terms: Not Available to Industry
How to cite: pcDNA3 Flag-humanTRAF6 (1093) was a gift from Michael Karin (Addgene plasmid # 66929 ; http://n2t.net/addgene:66929 ; RRID:Addgene_66929)
