[The description below was written by a language model from this plasmid's Addgene catalogue record and pLannotate feature annotations shown in this document.]
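Description:
pcDNA3 Flag-humanTRAF6 (1093) is a mammalian expression plasmid built on the pcDNA3 backbone that drives production of N-terminally FLAG-tagged human TRAF6. In bacteria it is maintained at high copy through a ColE1/pUC-type origin and selected with ampicillin via the β-lactamase gene and its own promoter. An f1 origin is also present, which permits single-stranded DNA production. For mammalian cells, a separate cassette places the neomycin phosphotransferase gene under the SV40 enhancer/early promoter with an SV40 polyadenylation signal, allowing G418 selection of stable transfectants. The full sequenced record is about 7 kb.

The expression unit consists of the human cytomegalovirus immediate early enhancer and promoter, followed by a short FLAG epitope coding segment and then the TRAF6 open reading frame, terminated by the bovine growth hormone polyadenylation signal. T7 and SP6 phage promoters flank the insert in opposing orientations, a standard pcDNA3 arrangement that permits in vitro transcription of either strand. Several small annotated fragments (an HIV-1 LTR piece, a ble fragment, lac regulatory elements, a lacI fragment, a bom fragment) appear to be short homology matches or backbone remnants rather than functional parts of the design.

TRAF6 is an E3 ubiquitin ligase that, with UBE2N and UBE2V1, assembles Lys-63-linked polyubiquitin chains and leads to activation of NF-κB and JUN. The construct is intended for transient or stable overexpression of TRAF6 in mammalian cells, with the FLAG tag allowing antibody-based detection or immunoprecipitation of the protein. The cloning method is not recorded.
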