Features (pLannotate 1.2.2; 22 found; start..end, strand, type, name):
     38..90      -  misc_feature   bom (fragment): basis of mobility region from pBR322
    245..624     +  enhancer       CMV enhancer: human cytomegalovirus immediate early enhancer
    625..828     +  promoter       CMV promoter: human cytomegalovirus (CMV) immediate early promoter
    824..857     +  LTR            5' LTR (truncated) (fragment): truncated 5' long terminal repeat (LTR) from HIV-1
    873..891     +  promoter       T7 promoter: promoter for bacteriophage T7 RNA polymerase
    914..934     +  CDS            FLAG (fragment): FLAG® epitope tag, followed by an enterokinase cleavage site
    941..2506    +  CDS            TRAF6: TRAF6_HUMAN - Also known as RNF85. Experimental evidence at protein level: Swiss-Prot protein existence level 1. E3 ubiquitin ligase that, together with UBE2N and UBE2V1, mediates the synthesis of 'Lys-63'-linked-polyubiquitin chains conjugated to proteins, such as IKBKG, IRAK1, AKT1 and AKT2. Also mediates ubiquitination of free/unanchored polyubiquitin chain that leads to MAP3K7 activation. Leads to the activation of NF-kappa-B and JUN. May be essential for the formation of functional osteoclasts. Seems to also play a role in dendritic cells (DCs) maturation and/or activation. Represses c-My
   2537..2555    -  promoter       SP6 promoter: promoter for bacteriophage SP6 RNA polymerase
   2581..2805    +  polyA_signal   bGH poly(A) signal: bovine growth hormone polyadenylation signal
   2809..2830    +  promoter       SV40 promoter (fragment): SV40 enhancer and early promoter
   2851..3279    +  rep_origin     f1 ori (sequence partly withheld): f1 bacteriophage origin of replication; arrow indicates direction of (+) strand synthesis
   3293..3622    +  promoter       SV40 promoter: SV40 enhancer and early promoter
   3689..4480    +  CDS            neo: KKA2_KLEPN - Also known as kan, nptII. Experimental evidence at protein level: Swiss-Prot protein existence level 1. Resistance to kanamycin, neomycin, paromomycin, ribostamycin, butirosin and gentamicin B. From Klebsiella pneumoniae.
   4504..4662    +  CDS            ble (fragment): BLE_KLEPN - Experimental evidence at protein level: Swiss-Prot protein existence level 1. Binding protein with a strong affinity to the bleomycin family of antibiotics. Binds to CL990; an antimitotic-antibiotic compound. From Klebsiella pneumoniae.
   4657..4778    +  polyA_signal   SV40 poly(A) signal: SV40 polyadenylation signal
   4851..4867    -  protein_bind   lac operator: The lac repressor binds to the lac operator to inhibit transcription in E. coli. This inhibition can be relieved by adding lactose or isopropyl-β-D-thiogalactopyranoside (IPTG). lac repressor encoded by lacI
   4875..4905    -  promoter       lac promoter: promoter for the E. coli lac operon
   4920..4941    -  protein_bind   CAP binding site: CAP binding activates transcription in the presence of cAMP. E. coli catabolite activator protein
   4954..5046    -  CDS            lacI (fragment): lac repressor; lacI; The lac repressor binds to the lac operator to inhibit transcription in E. coli. This inhibition can be relieved by adding lactose or isopropyl-β-D-thiogalactopyranoside (IPTG).
   5229..5817    -  rep_origin     ori: high-copy-number ColE1/pMB1/pBR322/pUC origin of replication
   5988..6848    -  CDS            AmpR: β-lactamase; bla; confers resistance to ampicillin, carbenicillin, and related antibiotics
   6849..6953    -  promoter       AmpR promoter: bla
>Addgene plasmid #66929 | pcDNA3 Flag-humanTRAF6 (1093) | addgene full sequence | sequence record 190232 | Addgene NGS Result
ACCTGACGTCGACGGATCGGGAGATCTCCCGATCCCCTATGGTGCACTCTCAGTACAATCTGCTCTGATG
CCGCATAGTTAAGCCAGTATCTGCTCCCTGCTTGTGTGTTGGAGGTCGCTGAGTAGTGCGCGAGCAAAAT
TTAAGCTACAACAAGGCAAGGCTTGACCGACAATTGCATGAAGAATCTGCTTAGGGTTAGGCGTTTTGCG
CTGCTTCGCGATGTACGGGCCAGATATACGCGTTGACATTGATTATTGACTAGTTATTAATAGTAATCAA
TTACGGGGTCATTAGTTCATAGCCCATATATGGAGTTCCGCGTTACATAACTTACGGTAAATGGCCCGCC
TGGCTGACCGCCCAACGACCCCCGCCCATTGACGTCAATAATGACGTATGTTCCCATAGTAACGCCAATA
GGGACTTTCCATTGACGTCAATGGGTGGAGTATTTACGGTAAACTGCCCACTTGGCAGTACATCAAGTGT
ATCATATGCCAAGTACGCCCCCTATTGACGTCAATGACGGTAAATGGCCCGCCTGGCATTATGCCCAGTA
CATGACCTTATGGGACTTTCCTACTTGGCAGTACATCTACGTATTAGTCATCGCTATTACCATGGTGATG
CGGTTTTGGCAGTACATCAATGGGCGTGGATAGCGGTTTGACTCACGGGGATTTCCAAGTCTCCACCCCA
TTGACGTCAATGGGAGTTTGTTTTGGCACCAAAATCAACGGGACTTTCCAAAATGTCGTAACAACTCCGC
CCCATTGACGCAAATGGGCGGTAGGCGTGTACGGTGGGAGGTCTATATAAGCAGAGCTCTCTGGCTAACT
AGAGAACCCACTGCTTACTGGCTTATCGAAATTAATACGACTCACTATAGGGAGACCCAAGCTTACCATG
GACTACAAGGATGACGATGACAAGGAATTCATGAGTCTGCTAAACTGTGAAAACAGCTGTGGATCCAGCC
AGTCTGAAAGTGACTGCTGTGTGGCCATGGCCAGCTCCTGTAGCGCTGTAACAAAAGATGATAGTGTGGG
TGGAACTGCCAGCACGGGGAACCTCTCCAGCTCATTTATGGAGGAGATCCAGGGATATGATGTAGAGTTT
GACCCACCCCTGGAAAGCAAGTATGAATGCCCCATCTGCTTGATGGCATTACGAGAAGCAGTGCAAACGC
CATGCGGCCATAGGTTCTGCAAAGCCTGCATCATAAAATCAATAAGGGATGCAGGTCACAAATGTCCAGT
TGACAATGAAATACTGCTGGAAAATCAACTATTTCCAGACAATTTTGCAAAACGTGAGATTCTTTCTCTG
ATGGTGAAATGTCCAAATGAAGGTTGTTTGCACAAGATGGAACTGAGACATCTTGAGGATCATCAAGCAC
ATTGTGAGTTTGCTCTTATGGATTGTCCCCAATGCCAGCGTCCCTTCCAAAAATTCCATATTAATATTCA
CATTCTGAAGGATTGTCCAAGGAGACAGGTTTCTTGTGACAACTGTGCTGCATCAATGGCATTTGAAGAT
AAAGAGATCCATGACCAGAACTGTCCTTTGGCAAATGTCATCTGTGAATACTGCAATACTATACTCATCA
GAGAACAGATGCCTAATCATTATGATCTAGACTGCCCTACAGCCCCAATTCCATGCACATTCAGTACTTT
TGGTTGCCATGAAAAGATGCAGAGGAATCACTTGGCACGCCACCTACAAGAGAACACCCAGTCACACATG
AGAATGTTGGCCCAGGCTGTTCATAGTTTGAGCGTTATACCCGACTCTGGGTATATCTCAGAGGTCCGGA
ATTTCCAGGAAACTATTCACCAGTTAGAGGGTCGCCTTGTAAGACAAGACCATCAAATCCGGGAGCTGAC
TGCTAAAATGGAAACTCAGAGTATGTATGTAAGTGAGCTCAAACGAACCATTCGAACCCTTGAGGACAAA
GTTGCTGAAATCGAAGCACAGCAGTGCAATGGAATTTATATTTGGAAGATTGGCAACTTTGGAATGCATT
TGAAATGTCAAGAAGAGGAGAAACCTGTTGTGATTCATAGCCCTGGATTCTACACTGGCAAACCCGGGTA
CAAACTGTGCATGCGCTTGCACCTTCAGTTACCGACTGCTCAGCGCTGTGCAAACTATATATCCCTTTTT
GTCCACACAATGCAAGGAGAATATGACAGCCACCTCCCTTGGCCCTTCCAGGGTACAATACGCCTTACAA
TTCTTGATCAGTCTGAAGCACCTGTAAGGCAAAACCACGAAGAGATAATGGATGCCAAACCAGAGCTGCT
TGCTTTCCAGCGACCCACAATCCCACGGAACCCAAAAGGTTTTGGCTATGTAACTTTTATGCATCTGGAA
GCCCTAAGACAAAGAACTTTCATTAAGGATGACACATTATTAGTGCGCTGTGAGGTCTCCACCCGCTTTG
ACATGGGTAGCCTTCGGAGGGAGGGTTTTCAGCCACGAAGTACTGATGCAGGGGTATAGCTCGAGCATGC
ATCTAGAGGGCCCTATTCTATAGTGTCACCTAAATGCTAGAGCTCGCTGATCAGCCTCGACTGTGCCTTC
TAGTTGCCAGCCATCTGTTGTTTGCCCCTCCCCCGTGCCTTCCTTGACCCTGGAAGGTGCCACTCCCACT
GTCCTTTCCTAATAAAATGAGGAAATTGCATCGCATTGTCTGAGTAGGTGTCATTCTATTCTGGGGGGTG
GGGTGGGGCAGGACAGCAAGGGGGAGGATTGGGAAGACAATAGCAGGCATGCTGGGGATGCGGTGGGCTC
TATGGCTTCTGAGGCGGAAAGAACCAGCTGGGGCTCTAGGGGGTATCCCC
[124 nt withheld, positions 2851-2974]
C
[91 nt withheld, positions 2976-3066]
A
[49 nt withheld, positions 3068-3116]
CCTTTGACGTTGGAGTCCACGTTCTTT
[37 nt withheld, positions 3144-3180]
ACCCTATCTCGGTCTATTCTTTTGATTTATAAGGGATTTTGCCGATTTCGGCCTATTGGTTAAAAAATGA
GCTGATTTAACAAAAATTTAACGCGAATTAATTCTGTGGAATGTGTGTCAGTTAGGGTGTGGAAAGTCCC
CAGGCTCCCCAGCAGGCAGAAGTATGCAAAGCATGCATCTCAATTAGTCAGCAACCAGGTGTGGAAAGTC
CCCAGGCTCCCCAGCAGGCAGAAGTATGCAAAGCATGCATCTCAATTAGTCAGCAACCATAGTCCCGCCC
CTAACTCCGCCCATCCCGCCCCTAACTCCGCCCAGTTCCGCCCATTCTCCGCCCCATGGCTGACTAATTT
TTTTTATTTATGCAGAGGCCGAGGCCGCCTCTGCCTCTGAGCTATTCCAGAAGTAGTGAGGAGGCTTTTT
TGGAGGCCTAGGCTTTTGCAAAAAGCTCCCGGGAGCTTGTATATCCATTTTCGGATCTGATCAAGAGACA
GGATGAGGATCGTTTCGCATGATTGAACAAGATGGATTGCACGCAGGTTCTCCGGCCGCTTGGGTGGAGA
GGCTATTCGGCTATGACTGGGCACAACAGACAATCGGCTGCTCTGATGCCGCCGTGTTCCGGCTGTCAGC
GCAGGGGCGCCCGGTTCTTTTTGTCAAGACCGACCTGTCCGGTGCCCTGAATGAACTGCAGGACGAGGCA
GCGCGGCTATCGTGGCTGGCCACGACGGGCGTTCCTTGCGCAGCTGTGCTCGACGTTGTCACTGAAGCGG
GAAGGGACTGGCTGCTATTGGGCGAAGTGCCGGGGCAGGATCTCCTGTCATCTCACCTTGCTCCTGCCGA
GAAAGTATCCATCATGGCTGATGCAATGCGGCGGCTGCATACGCTTGATCCGGCTACCTGCCCATTCGAC
CACCAAGCGAAACATCGCATCGAGCGAGCACGTACTCGGATGGAAGCCGGTCTTGTCGATCAGGATGATC
TGGACGAAGAGCATCAGGGGCTCGCGCCAGCCGAACTGTTCGCCAGGCTCAAGGCGCGCATGCCCGACGG
CGAGGATCTCGTCGTGACCCATGGCGATGCCTGCTTGCCGAATATCATGGTGGAAAATGGCCGCTTTTCT
GGATTCATCGACTGTGGCCGGCTGGGTGTGGCGGACCGCTATCAGGACATAGCGTTGGCTACCCGTGATA
TTGCTGAAGAGCTTGGCGGCGAATGGGCTGACCGCTTCCTCGTGCTTTACGGTATCGCCGCTCCCGATTC
GCAGCGCATCGCCTTCTATCGCCTTCTTGACGAGTTCTTCTGAGCGGGACTCTGGGGTTCGAAATGACCG
ACCAAGCGACGCCCAACCTGCCATCACGAGATTTCGATTCCACCGCCGCCTTCTATGAAAGGTTGGGCTT
CGGAATCGTTTTCCGGGACGCCGGCTGGATGATCCTCCAGCGCGGGGATCTCATGCTGGAGTTCTTCGCC
CACCCCAACTTGTTTATTGCAGCTTATAATGGTTACAAATAAAGCAATAGCATCACAAATTTCACAAATA
AAGCATTTTTTTCACTGCATTCTAGTTGTGGTTTGTCCAAACTCATCAATGTATCTTATCATGTCTGTAT
ACCGTCGACCTCTAGCTAGAGCTTGGCGTAATCATGGTCATAGCTGTTTCCTGTGTGAAATTGTTATCCG
CTCACAATTCCACACAACATACGAGCCGGAAGCATAAAGTGTAAAGCCTGGGGTGCCTAATGAGTGAGCT
AACTCACATTAATTGCGTTGCGCTCACTGCCCGCTTTCCAGTCGGGAAACCTGTCGTGCCAGCTGCATTA
ATGAATCGGCCAACGCGCGGGGAGAGGCGGTTTGCGTATTGGGCGCTCTTCCGCTTCCTCGCTCACTGAC
TCGCTGCGCTCGGTCGTTCGGCTGCGGCGAGCGGTATCAGCTCACTCAAAGGCGGTAATACGGTTATCCA
CAGAATCAGGGGATAACGCAGGAAAGAACATGTGAGCAAAAGGCCAGCAAAAGGCCAGGAACCGTAAAAA
GGCCGCGTTGCTGGCGTTTTTCCATAGGCTCCGCCCCCCTGACGAGCATCACAAAAATCGACGCTCAAGT
CAGAGGTGGCGAAACCCGACAGGACTATAAAGATACCAGGCGTTTCCCCCTGGAAGCTCCCTCGTGCGCT
CTCCTGTTCCGACCCTGCCGCTTACCGGATACCTGTCCGCCTTTCTCCCTTCGGGAAGCGTGGCGCTTTC
TCATAGCTCACGCTGTAGGTATCTCAGTTCGGTGTAGGTCGTTCGCTCCAAGCTGGGCTGTGTGCACGAA
CCCCCCGTTCAGCCCGACCGCTGCGCCTTATCCGGTAACTATCGTCTTGAGTCCAACCCGGTAAGACACG
ACTTATCGCCACTGGCAGCAGCCACTGGTAACAGGATTAGCAGAGCGAGGTATGTAGGCGGTGCTACAGA
GTTCTTGAAGTGGTGGCCTAACTACGGCTACACTAGAAGAACAGTATTTGGTATCTGCGCTCTGCTGAAG
CCAGTTACCTTCGGAAAAAGAGTTGGTAGCTCTTGATCCGGCAAACAAACCACCGCTGGTAGCGGTGGTT
TTTTTGTTTGCAAGCAGCAGATTACGCGCAGAAAAAAAGGATCTCAAGAAGATCCTTTGATCTTTTCTAC
GGGGTCTGACGCTCAGTGGAACGAAAACTCACGTTAAGGGATTTTGGTCATGAGATTATCAAAAAGGATC
TTCACCTAGATCCTTTTAAATTAAAAATGAAGTTTTAAATCAATCTAAAGTATATATGAGTAAACTTGGT
CTGACAGTTACCAATGCTTAATCAGTGAGGCACCTATCTCAGCGATCTGTCTATTTCGTTCATCCATAGT
TGCCTGACTCCCCGTCGTGTAGATAACTACGATACGGGAGGGCTTACCATCTGGCCCCAGTGCTGCAATG
ATACCGCGAGACCCACGCTCACCGGCTCCAGATTTATCAGCAATAAACCAGCCAGCCGGAAGGGCCGAGC
GCAGAAGTGGTCCTGCAACTTTATCCGCCTCCATCCAGTCTATTAATTGTTGCCGGGAAGCTAGAGTAAG
TAGTTCGCCAGTTAATAGTTTGCGCAACGTTGTTGCCATTGCTACAGGCATCGTGGTGTCACGCTCGTCG
TTTGGTATGGCTTCATTCAGCTCCGGTTCCCAACGATCAAGGCGAGTTACATGATCCCCCATGTTGTGCA
AAAAAGCGGTTAGCTCCTTCGGTCCTCCGATCGTTGTCAGAAGTAAGTTGGCCGCAGTGTTATCACTCAT
GGTTATGGCAGCACTGCATAATTCTCTTACTGTCATGCCATCCGTAAGATGCTTTTCTGTGACTGGTGAG
TACTCAACCAAGTCATTCTGAGAATAGTGTATGCGGCGACCGAGTTGCTCTTGCCCGGCGTCAATACGGG
ATAATACCGCGCCACATAGCAGAACTTTAAAAGTGCTCATCATTGGAAAACGTTCTTCGGGGCGAAAACT
CTCAAGGATCTTACCGCTGTTGAGATCCAGTTCGATGTAACCCACTCGTGCACCCAACTGATCTTCAGCA
TCTTTTACTTTCACCAGCGTTTCTGGGTGAGCAAAAACAGGAAGGCAAAATGCCGCAAAAAAGGGAATAA
GGGCGACACGGAAATGTTGAATACTCATACTCTTCCTTTTTCAATATTATTGAAGCATTTATCAGGGTTA
TTGTCTCATGAGCGGATACATATTTGAATGTATTTAGAAAAATAAACAAATAGGGGTTCCGCGCACATTT
CCCCGAAAAGTGCC
